>Addgene plasmid #148992 | pGBW-m4046325 | addgene full sequence | sequence record 297671 | Ginkgo NGS Result
GCGGCCGCTTGCTATATTGAAGTACGGATTAGAAGCCGCCGAGCGGGCGACAGCCCTCCGACGGAAGACT
CTCCTCCGTGCGTCCTCGTCTTCACCGGTCGCGTTCCTGAAACGCAGATGTGCCTCGCGCCGCACTGCTC
CGAACAATAAAGATTCTACAATACTAGCTTTTATGGTTATGAAGAGGAAAAATTGGCAGTAACCTGGCCC
CACAAACCTTCAAATTAACGAATCAAATTAACAACCATAGGATGATAATGCGATTAGTTTTTTAGCCTTA
TTTCTGGGGTAATTAATCAGCGAAGCGATGATTTTTGATCTATTAACAGATATATAAATGGAAAAGCTGC
ATAACCACTTTAACTAATACTTTCAACATTTTCAGTTTGTATTACTTCTTATTCAAATGTCATAAAAGTA
TCAACAAAAAATTGTTAATATACCTCTATACTTTAACGTCAAGGAGAAAAAACTATAATGGACTTATTTA
TGAGAATATTCACGATCGGCACAGTGACCCTAAAGCAGGGTGAGATTAAAGATGCTACTCCATCAGATTT
CGTTAGGGCAACCGCTACTATCCCCATTCAAGCCAGCTTGCCTTTTGGTTGGTTGATTGTAGGAGTCGCT
CTCTTGGCTGTTTTCCAATCCGCCAGTAAGATCATTACTTTAAAAAAGAGATGGCAATTGGCGCTTTCTA
AGGGTGTTCACTTCGTCTGTAATCTGTTGTTATTGTTTGTCACTGTTTATTCCCATTTGCTCCTAGTTGC
CGCTGGTTTAGAAGCTCCATTCCTGTACTTGTACGCTTTGGTCTATTTCCTGCAATCTATCAACTTTGTT
CGTATCATTATGAGATTGTGGTTGTGCTGGAAATGTCGTTCTAAGAACCCGTTGTTATACGACGCTAATT
ACTTCCTTTGTTGGCACACCAACTGTTACGATTATTGTATTCCATATAACTCGGTTACTTCCTCTATAGT
TATCACCTCCGGGGACGGTACCACAAGTCCAATTTCAGAACATGACTACCAAATTGGTGGTTACACTGAA
AAGTGGGAGTCTGGTGTCAAAGATTGCGTAGTGTTACACAGCTATTTTACTTCTGATTACTACCAGTTGT
ATAGCACCCAATTGTCCACTGACACCGGAGTGGAACACGTCACATTTTTCATCTACAATAAGATAGTCGA
TGAACCTGAAGAACATGTTCAAATACACACTATTGACGGCTCTAGCGGTGTAGTTAACCCAGTTATGGAA
CCAATCTATGATGAGCCAACAACAACGACCTCTGTTCCCTTACTCGTGCCGAGAGGTTCTAAAATCGAGG
AAGGTAAGCTAGTCATTTGGATAAATGGAGATAAGGGTTACAACGGTTTGGCAGAAGTAGGCAAGAAATT
TGAAAAGGACACAGGTATCAAGGTGACGGTTGAACATCCAGACAAGTTAGAAGAAAAATTCCCTCAAGTT
GCTGCTACTGGTGATGGTCCCGACATTATTTTCTGGGCCCACGATCGTTTTGGTGGATATGCTCAGTCAG
GTTTGCTGGCTGAGATCACCCCAGACAAGGCCTTCCAAGATAAATTGTACCCATTCACTTGGGATGCTGT
CAGATACAACGGTAAGCTTATAGCATATCCAATTGCTGTTGAAGCCTTATCGTTGATCTACAATAAGGAC
TTGTTACCTAACCCACCAAAGACATGGGAAGAAATTCCAGCTTTGGATAAAGAGCTAAAGGCCAAGGGAA
AAAGCGCTTTGATGTTTAACTTACAAGAACCTTATTTCACCTGGCCATTAATCGCTGCTGACGGTGGTTA
CGCATTTAAATACGAAAACGGTAAGTATGACATTAAGGATGTCGGCGTTGATAATGCTGGTGCAAAGGCT
GGTTTGACCTTCTTGGTTGATTTAATAAAGAATAAACACATGAACGCTGACACTGACTACTCTATCGCCG
AAGCCGCTTTCAACAAGGGTGAAACTGCTATGACCATAAATGGTCCATGGGCCTGGAGTAACATTGATAC
TTCTAAAGTAAACTATGGTGTCACTGTTTTGCCTACATTCAAAGGCCAACCATCCAAGCCCTTTGTCGGT
GTTCTATCCGCTGGCATCAATGCTGCTTCTCCAAACAAGGAGCTAGCTAAAGAATTTTTGGAAAATTACT
TGTTAACTGACGAAGGTTTGGAGGCCGTTAACAAGGACAAGCCATTGGGTGCTGTCGCTTTGAAATCTTA
CGAAGAAGAATTGGCTAAGGATCCCAGAATTGCCGCTACCATGGAGAACGCCCAAAAGGGTGAAATTATG
CCAAACATCCCACAAATGTCAGCCTTCTGGTACGCAGTTAGGACTGCCGTGATTAATGCTGCTTCCGGTA
GACAAACCGTCGACGAAGCATTAAAAGATGCTCAAACGTAAACAGGCCCCTTTTCCTTTGTCGATATCAT
GTAATTAGTTATGTCACGCTTACATTCACGCCCTCCTCCCACATCCGCTCTAACCGAAAAGGAAGGAGTT
AGACAACCTGAAGTCTAGGTCCCTATTTATTTTTTTTAATAGTTATGTTAGTATTAAGAACGTTATTTAT
ATTTCAAATTTTTCTTTTTTTTCTGTACAAAGCGGCCGCCGAACCACTAGTGCACTGCAGTACACGGTTT
CCTTGAAATTTTTTTGATTCGGTAATCTCCGAACAGAAGGAAGAACGAAGGAAGGAGCACAGACTTAGAT
TGGTATATATACGCATATGTAGTGTTGAAGAAACATGAAATTGCCCAGTATTCTTAACCCAACTGCACAG
AACAAAAACGTGCAGGAAACGAAGATAAATCATGTCGAAAGCTACATATAAGGAACGTGCTGCTACTCAT
CCTAGTCCTGTTGCTGCCAAGCTATTTAATATCATGCACGAAAAGCAAACAAACTTGTGTGCTTCATTGG
ATGTTCGTACCACCAAGGAATTACTGGAGTTAGTTGAAGCATTAGGTCCCAAAATTTGTTTACTAAAAAC
ACATGTGGATATCTTGACTGATTTTTCCATGGAGGGCACAGTTAAGCCGCTAAAGGCATTATCCGCCAAG
TACAATTTTTTACTCTTCGAGGACAGAAAATTTGCTGACATTGGTAATACAGTCAAATTGCAGTACTCTG
CGGGTGTATACAGAATAGCAGAATGGGCAGACATTACGAATGCACACGGTGTGGTGGGCCCAGGTATTGT
TAGCGGTTTGAAGCAGGCGGCAGAAGAAGTAACAAAGGAACCTAGAGGCCTTTTGATGTTAGCAGAATTG
TCATGCAAGGGCTCCCTATCTACTGGAGAATATACTAAGGGTACTGTTGACATTGCGAAGAGCGACAAAG
ATTTTGTTATCGGCTTTATTGCTCAAAGAGACATGGGTGGAAGAGATGAAGGTTACGATTGGTTGATTAT
GACACCCGGTGTGGGTTTAGATGACAAGGGAGATGCATTGGGTCAACAGTATAGAACCGTGGATGATGTG
GTTTCTACAGGATCTGACATTATTATTGTTGGAAGAGGACTATTTGCAAAGGGAAGGGATGCTAAGGTAG
AGGGTGAACGTTACAGAAAAGCAGGCTGGGAAGCATATTTGAGAAGATGCGGCCAGCAAAACTAAAAAAC
TGTATTATAAGTAAATGCATGTATACTAAACTCACAAATTAGAGCTTCAATTTAATTATATCAGTTATTA
CCCGAGTAACGAAGCATCTGTGCTTCATTTTGTAGAACAAAAATGCAACGCGAGAGCGCTAATTTTTCAA
ACAAAGAATCTGAGCTGCATTTTTACAGAACAGAAATGCAACGCGAAAGCGCTATTTTACCAACGAAGAA
TCTGTGCTTCATTTTTGTAAAACAAAAATGCAACGCGAGAGCGCTAATTTTTCAAACAAAGAATCTGAGC
TGCATTTTTACAGAACAGAAATGCAACGCGAGAGCGCTATTTTACCAACAAAGAATCTATACTTCTTTTT
TGTTCTACAAAAATGCATCCCGAGAGCGCTATTTTTCTAACAAAGCATCTTAGATTACTTTTTTTCTCCT
TTGTGCGCTCTATAATGCAGTCTCTTGATAACTTTTTGCACTGTAGGTCCGTTAAGGTTAGAAGAAGGCT
ACTTTGGTGTCTATTTTCTCTTCCATAAAAAAAGCCTGACTCCACTTCCCGCGTTTACTGATTACTAGCG
AAGCTGCGGGTGCATTTTTTCAAGATAAAGGCATCCCCGATTATATTCTATACCGATGTGGATTGCGCAT
ACTTTGTGAACAGAAAGTGATAGCGTTGATGATTCTTCATTGGTCAGAAAATTATGAACGGTTTCTTCTA
TTTTGTCTCTATATACTACGTATAGGAAATGTTTACATTTTCGTATTGTTTTCGATTCACTCTATGAATA
GTTCTTACTACAATTTTTTTGTCTAAAGAGTAATACTAGAGATAAACATAAAAAATGTAGAGGTCGAGTT
TAGATGCAAGTTCAAGGAGCGAAAGGTGGATGGGTAGGTTATATAGGGATATAGCACAGAGATATATAGC
AAAGAGATACTTTTGAGCAATGTTTGTGGAAGCGGTATTCGCAATATTTTAGTAGCTCGTTACAGTCCGG
TGCGTTTTTGGTTTTTTGAAAGTGCGTCATCAGAGCGCTTTTGGTTTTCAAAAGCGCTCTGAAGTTCCTA
TACTTTCTAGCTAGAGAATAGGAACTTCCCGAGCGGCCGCGTGTTACAAGCTTGACTCCAGCGTAACTGG
ACTGCAATCAACTCACTGGCTCACCTTCACGGGTGGGCCTTTCTTCGGTAGAAAATCAAAGGATCTTCTT
GAGATCCTTTTTTTCTGCGCGTAATCTGCTGCTTGCAAACAAAAAAACCACCGCTACCAGCGGTGGTTTG
TTTGCCGGATCAAGAGCTACCAACTCTTTTTCCGAGGTAACTGGCTTCAGCAGAGCGCAGATACCAAATA
CTGTTCTTCTAGTGTAGCCGTAGTTAGGCCACCACTTCAAGAACTCTGTAGCACCGCCTACATACCTCGC
TCTGCTAATCCTGTTACCAGTGGCTGCTGCCAGTGGCGATAAGTCGTGTCTTACCGGGTTGGACTCAAGA
CGATAGTTACCGGATAAGGCGCAGCGGTCGGGCTGAACGGGGGGTTCGTGCACACAGCCCAGCTTGGAGC
GAACGACCTACACCGAACTGAGATACCTACAGCGTGAGCTATGAGAAAGCGCCACGCTTCCCGAAGGGAG
AAAGGCGGACAGGTATCCGGTAAGCGGCAGGGTCGGAACAGGAGAGCGCACGAGGGAGCTTCCAGGGGTA
AACGCCTGGTATCTTTATAGTCCTGTCGGGTTTCGCCACCTCTGACTTGAGCATCGATTTTTGTGATGCT
CGTCAGGGGGGCGGAGCCTATGGAAAAACGCCAGCAACGCAGAAAGGCCCACCCGAAGGTGAGCCAGGTG
ATTACATTTGGGCCCTCATCAGAGGTTTTCACCGTCATCACCGAAACGCGCGAGGCAGCTGCGGTAAAGC
TCATCAGCGTGGTCGTGAAGCGATTCACAGATGTCTGCCTGTTCATCCGCGTCCAGCTCGTTGAGTTTCT
CCAGAAGCGTTAATGTCTGGCTTCTGATAAAGCGGGCCATGTTAAGGGCGGTTTTTTCCTGTTTGGTCAC
TTACCAATGCTTAATCAGTGAGGCACCTATCTCAGCGATCTGTCTATTTCGTTCATCCATAGTTGCCTGA
CTCCCCGTCGTGTAGATAACTACGATGCGGGAGGGCTTACCATCTGGCCCCAGTGCTGCAATGATACCGC
GAGACCCACGCTCACCGGCTCCAGATTTATCAGCAATAAACCAGCCAGCCGGGAGGGCCGAGCGCAGAAG
TGATCCTGCAACTTTATCCGCCTCCATCCAGTCTATTAATTGTTGCCGGGAAGCTAGAGTAAGTAGTTCG
CCAGTTAATAGTTTGCGCAACGTTGTTGCCATTGCTACAGGCATCGTGGTGTCACGCTCGTCGTTTGGTA
TGGCTTCATTCAGCTCCGGTTCCCAACGATCAAGGCGAGTTACATGATCCCCCATGTTGTGCAAAAAAGC
GGTTAGCTCCTTCGGTCCTCCGATCGTTGCCAGAAGTAAGTTGGCCGCAGTGTTATCACTCATGGTTATG
GCAGCACTGCATAATTCTCTTACTGTCATGCCATCCGTGAGATGCTTTTCTGTGACTGGTGAGTACTCAA
CCAAGTCATTCTGAGAATAGTGTATGCGGCGACCGAGTTGCTCTTGCCCGGCGTCAATACGGGATAATAC
CGCGCCACATAGCAGAACTTTAAAAGTGCTCATCATTGGAAAACGTTCTTCGGGGCGTAAACTCTCAAGG
ATCTTACCGCTGTTGAGATCCAGTTCGATGTAACCCACTCGTGCACCCAACTGATCTTCAGCATCTTTTA
CTTTCACCAGCGTTTCTGGGTGAGCAAAAACAGGAAGGCAAAATGCCGCAAAAAAGGGAATAAGGGCGAC
ACGGAAATGTTGAATACTCATTTTAGCTTCCTTAGCTCCTGAAAATCTCGATAACTCAAAAAATACGCCC
GGTAGTGATCTTATTTCATTATGGTGAAAGTTGGAACCTCTTACGTGCCGATCAAGTCAAAAGCCTCCGG
TCGGAGGCTTTTGACTTTCTGCTATGGAGGTCAGGTATGATTTAAATGGTCAGTTAGA
Features (pLannotate 1.2.2; 14 found; start..end, strand, type, name):
     25..466     +  promoter       GAL1 promoter: S. cerevisiae GAL1; inducible promoter, regulated by Gal4
    478..1302    +  CDS            AP3A_SARS2: Experimental evidence at protein level: Swiss-Prot protein existence level 1. Plays a role in virus egress via lysosomal trafficking (PubMed:33157038, PubMed:33422265). Forms homotetrameric ion channels (viroporin) localized at endosomes and lysosomes, that may induce deacidification of lysosomes thereby allowing safe virion egress through lysosomal trafficking (By similarity) (PubMed:33157038, PubMed:33422265). Also blocks formation of autolysosomes through binding and sequestering host TMUB1/HOPS on late endosomes. This prevents fusion of autophagosomes with lysosomes, disrupting autophagy a
   1318..2418    +  CDS            malE (fragment): MALE_ECO57 - Experimental evidence at protein level: Swiss-Prot protein existence level 1. Part of the ABC transporter complex MalEFGK involved in maltose/maltodextrin import. Binds maltose and higher maltodextrins. From Escherichia coli O157:H7.
   2447..2619    +  terminator     CYC1 terminator (fragment): S. cerevisiae CYC1; transcription terminator for CYC1
   2655..2831    +  promoter       URA3 promoter (fragment): S. cerevisiae URA3
   2832..3635    +  CDS            URA3: orotidine-5'-phosphate decarboxylase, required for uracil biosynthesis; S. cerevisiae URA3; yeast auxotrophic marker, counterselectable with 5-fluoroorotic acid (5-FOA)
   3718..4700    -  rep_origin     2μ ori: yeast 2μ plasmid origin of replication
   4778..4807    +  terminator     T3Te terminator: phage T3 early transcription terminator
   4829..5416    +  rep_origin     ori: high-copy-number ColE1/pMB1/pBR322/pUC origin of replication
   5428..5455    -  terminator     T7Te terminator: phage T7 early transcription terminator
   5479..5670    -  CDS            rop: Rop protein, which maintains plasmids at low copy number; rop
   5671..6531    -  CDS            AmpR: β-lactamase; bla; confers resistance to ampicillin, carbenicillin, and related antibiotics
   6532..6634    -  promoter       cat promoter: promoter of the E. coli cat gene encoding chloramphenicol acetyltransferase
   6635..6666    -  terminator     tonB terminator: bidirectional E. coli tonB-P14 transcription terminator
