[The description below was written by a language model from this plasmid's Addgene catalogue record and pLannotate feature annotations shown in this document.]
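Description:
pGBW-m4046325 is an episomal yeast expression plasmid for galactose-inducible production of the SARS-CoV-2 ORF3a protein in Saccharomyces cerevisiae. It is a shuttle vector. In E. coli it replicates from a high-copy ColE1/pUC-type origin and is selected with ampicillin through a β-lactamase gene that the annotation places downstream of a cat promoter. In yeast it is maintained by the 2μ origin and selected by uracil prototrophy through URA3, a marker that can also be counterselected with 5-FOA. The bacterial module is insulated by short phage T3Te and T7Te terminators and a tonB terminator. A small rop-like reading frame is also annotated next to AmpR, although the catalogue lists the plasmid as high copy.

The expression cassette consists of the Gal4-regulated GAL1 promoter, the ORF3a coding sequence, a C-terminal maltose-binding protein (malE) fusion and the CYC1 terminator. The ORF3a gene was made by gene synthesis and recoded for S. cerevisiae codon usage, described as "recode 1" of the viral reference protein. According to the record, a thrombin cleavage site links ORF3a to MBP, so the tag, which can aid solubility and allow amylose affinity purification, can be removed after purification. The short gap between the two annotated coding regions is consistent with such a linker, though it is not separately annotated.

ORF3a is a viroporin-type accessory protein implicated in lysosomal virion egress and in blocking autophagosome–lysosome fusion. The construct suits inducible expression and purification of the protein, or study of its effects in yeast cells. The depositor notes that the sequencing used for quality control may not cover the entire plasmid.
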