Addgene plasmid #148992: pGBW-m4046325
Purpose: Yeast Expression plasmid for SARS-CoV-2 ORF3a protein
Depositing lab: Ginkgo Bioworks & Benjie Chen. Depositing organization: Ginkgo Bioworks.
Backbone
  Vector backbone: AmpR; 2u URA3
  Backbone size w/o insert (bp): 4078
  Vector type: Yeast Expression
  Selectable markers: URA3
Growth in bacteria
  Bacterial resistance: Ampicillin, 100 μg/mL
  Growth temperature: 37°C
  Growth strain: DH5alpha
  Copy number: High Copy
Gene/Insert
  Gene/Insert name: SARS-CoV-2 ORF3a protein
  Species: S. cerevisiae (budding yeast); Severe acute respiratory syndrome coronavirus 2
  Insert size (bp): 821
  Mutation: Saccharomyces cerevisiae recode 1
  Entrez Gene: ORF3a (a.k.a. GU280_gp03)
  Promoter: pGAL1
  Tag / fusion protein: Cleavable thrombin;MBP (C terminal on backbone)
  Cloning method: Unknown
Resource information
  A portion of this plasmid was derived from a plasmid made by: GinkgoBioworks
Depositor comments: NCBI Reference Sequence: YP_009724391.1. Created by gene synthesis with Not1 site. NGS used for QC was performed by Ginkgo and may not fully cover the entire plasmid.
How to cite: pGBW-m4046325 was a gift from Ginkgo Bioworks & Benjie Chen (Addgene plasmid # 148992 ; http://n2t.net/addgene:148992 ; RRID:Addgene_148992)
